>Addgene plasmid #194405 | LT1_63_TU1of2-6_X2homology | addgene full sequence | sequence record 383008 | Addgene NGS Result
GCCCTGAATTCGCATCTAGATGGTAGAGCCACAAACAGCCGGTACAAGCAACGATCTCCAGGACCATCTG
AATCATGCGCGGATGACACGAACTCACGACGGCGATCACAGACATTAACCCACAGTACAGACACTGCGAC
AACGTGGCAATTCGTCGCAATACCGTCTCACTGAACTGGCCGATAATTGCAGACGAACGTGAGACCGAAA
GTGAAACGTGATTTCATGCGTCATTTTGAACATTTTGTAAATCTTATTTAATAATGTGTGCGGCAATTCA
CATTTAATTTATGAATGTTTTCTTAACATCGCGGCAACTCAAGAAACGGCAGGTTCGGATCTTAGCTACT
AGAGAAAGAGGAGAAATACTAGATGCGTAAAGGCGAAGAGCTGTTCACTGGTGTCGTCCCTATTCTGGTG
GAACTGGATGGTGATGTCAACGGTCATAAGTTTTCCGTGCGTGGCGAGGGTGAAGGTGACGCAACTAATG
GTAAACTGACGCTGAAGTTCATCTGTACTACTGGTAAACTGCCGGTTCCTTGGCCGACTCTGGTAACGAC
GCTGACTTATGGTGTTCAGTGCTTTGCTCGTTATCCGGACCATATGAAGCAGCATGACTTCTTCAAGTCC
GCCATGCCGGAAGGCTATGTGCAGGAACGCACGATTTCCTTTAAGGATGACGGCACGTACAAAACGCGTG
CGGAAGTGAAATTTGAAGGCGATACCCTGGTAAACCGCATTGAGCTGAAAGGCATTGACTTTAAAGAGGA
CGGCAATATCCTGGGCCATAAGCTGGAATACAATTTTAACAGCCACAATGTTTACATCACCGCCGATAAA
CAAAAAAATGGCATTAAAGCGAATTTTAAAATTCGCCACAACGTGGAGGATGGCAGCGTGCAGCTGGCTG
ATCACTACCAGCAAAACACTCCAATCGGTGATGGTCCTGTTCTGCTGCCAGACAATCACTATCTGAGCAC
GCAAAGCGTTCTGTCTAAAGATCCGAACGAGAAACGCGATCATATGGTTCTGCTGGAGTTCGTAACCGCA
GCGGGCATCACGCATGGTATGGATGAACTGTACAAATGACCAGGCATCAAATAAAACGAAAGGCTCAGTC
GAAAGACTGGGCCTTTCGTTTTATCTGTTGTTTGTCGGTGAACGCTCTCTACTAGAGTCACACTGGCTCA
CCTTCGGGTGGGCCTTTCTGCGTTTATAGGTCTCAGCTGCCAATGAGACGACGGGGTCATCACGGCTCAT
CATGCGCCAAACAAATGTGTGCAATACACGCTCGGATGACTGCATGATGACCGCACTGACTGGGGACAGC
AGATCCACCTAAGCCTGTGAGAGAAGCAGACACCCGACAGATCAAGGCAGTTAACTAGTGCACTGCAGTA
CATAACCCCTAGGTCTTCCTGAGAGTGACGAAGGCTAAGGTCACTTCTTCGTTTCCTTTATTGGGGTTTC
CGTGTAGCCTTCCCCTGAATAGTGTGGGACGTTTTATGAGAAGCCGTAAGAAATAGCCGAGCGGCCGCGA
TTATCAAAAAGGATCTTCACCTAGATCCTTTTAAATTAAAAATGAAGTTTTAAATCAATCTAAAGTATAT
ATGAGTAAACTTGGTCTGACAGTTACCAATGCTTAATCAGTGAGGCACCTATCTCAGCGATCTGTCTATT
TCGTTCATCCATAGTTGCCTGACTCCCCGTCGTGTAGATAACTACGATACGGGAGGGCTTACCATCTGGC
CCCAGTGCTGCAATGATACCGCGGGACCCACGCTCACCGGCTCCAGATTTATCAGCAATAAACCAGCCAG
CCGGAAGGGCCGAGCGCAGAAGTGGTCCTGCAACTTTATCCGCCTCCATCCAGTCTATTAATTGTTGCCG
GGAAGCTAGAGTAAGTAGTTCGCCAGTTAATAGTTTGCGCAACGTTGTTGCCATTGCTACAGGCATCGTG
GTGTCACGCTCGTCGTTTGGTATGGCTTCATTCAGCTCCGGTTCCCAACGATCAAGGCGAGTTACATGAT
CCCCCATGTTGTGCAAAAAAGCGGTTAGCTCCTTCGGTCCTCCGATCGTTGTCAGAAGTAAGTTGGCCGC
AGTGTTATCACTCATGGTTATGGCAGCACTGCATAATTCTCTTACTGTCATGCCATCCGTAAGATGCTTT
TCTGTGACTGGTGAGTACTCAACCAAGTCATTCTGAGAATAGTGTATGCGGCGACCGAGTTGCTCTTGCC
CGGCGTCAATACGGGATAATACCGCGCCACATAGCAGAACTTTAAAAGTGCTCATCATTGGAAAACGTTC
TTCGGGGCGAAAACTCTCAAGGATCTTACCGCTGTTGAGATCCAGTTCGATGTAACCCACTCGTGCACCC
AACTGATCTTCAGCATCTTTTACTTTCACCAGCGTTTCTGGGTGAGCAAAAACAGGAAGGCAAAATGCCG
CAAAAAAGGGAATAAGGGCGACACGGAAATGTTGAATACTCATACTCTTCCTTTTTCAATATTATTGAAG
CATTTATCAGGGTTATTGTCTCATGAGCGGATACATATTTGAATGTATTTAGAAAAATAAACAAATAGGG
GTTCCGCGCACATTTCCCCGAAAAGTGCCACCTGTCATGACCAAAATCCCTTAACGTGAGTTTTCGTTCC
ACTGAGCGTCAGACCCCGTAGAAAAGATCAAAGGATCTTCTTGAGATCCTTTTTTTCTGCGCGTAATCTG
CTGCTTGCAAACAAAAAAACCACCGCTACCAGCGGTGGTTTGTTTGCCGGATCAAGAGCTACCAACTCTT
TTTCCGAAGGTAACTGGCTTCAGCAGAGCGCAGATACCAAATACTGTTCTTCTAGTGTAGCCGTAGTTAG
GCCACCACTTCAAGAACTCTGTAGCACCGCCTACATACCTCGCTCTGCTAATCCTGTTACCAGTGGCTGC
TGCCAGTGGCGATAAGTCGTGTCTTACCGGGTTGGACTCAAGACGATAGTTACCGGATAAGGCGCAGCGG
TCGGGCTGAACGGGGGGTTCGTGCACACAGCCCAGCTTGGAGCGAACGACCTACACCGAACTGAGATACC
TACAGCGTGAGCTATGAGAAAGCGCCACGCTTCCCGAAGGGAGAAAGGCGGACAGGTATCCGGTAAGCGG
CAGGGTCGGAACAGGAGAGCGCACGAGGGAGCTTCCAGGGGGAAACGCCTGGTATCTTTATAGTCCTGTC
GGGTTTCGCCACCTCTGACTTGAGCGTCGATTTTTGTGATGCTCGTCAGGGGGGCGGAGCCTATGGAAAA
ACGCCAGCAACGCGGCCTTTTTACGGTTCCTGGCCTTTTGCTGGCCTTTTGCTCACATGTTCTTTCCTGC
GTTATCCCCTGATTCTGTGGATAACCGTGCGGCCGCCAATGTCAAAAGATCCTCTCATACCATATTAAGT
AAATTGCCTCCATTTCTTTTTCCTCGGGCAGAGAAACTCGCAGGCAACTTGCTCTCGAAGTGGTCACGT
Features (pLannotate 1.2.2; 6 found; start..end, strand, type, name):
    373..1086    +  CDS            superfolder GFP: GFP variant that folds robustly even when fused to poorly folded proteins (Pédelacq et al., 2006)
   1098..1169    +  terminator     rrnB T1 terminator: transcription terminator T1 from the E. coli rrnB gene
   1185..1212    +  terminator     T7Te terminator: phage T7 early transcription terminator
   1633..2493    -  CDS            AmpR: β-lactamase; bla; confers resistance to ampicillin, carbenicillin, and related antibiotics
   2494..2598    -  promoter       AmpR promoter: bla
   2701..3289    +  rep_origin     ori: high-copy-number ColE1/pMB1/pBR322/pUC origin of replication
