[The description below was written by a language model from this plasmid's Addgene catalogue record and pLannotate feature annotations shown in this document.]
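Description:
LT1_63_TU1of2-6_X2homology is an empty acceptor backbone built in the MoClo Yeast Toolkit (YTK) framework and distributed as part of a kit for Saccharomyces cerevisiae engineering and biosensor-based study of the intracellular environment. It is a small (about 3.5 kb) high-copy plasmid propagated in E. coli through a ColE1/pUC-type origin and selected with ampicillin via a β-lactamase gene driven by its native bla promoter. No yeast origin of replication or yeast selectable marker appears in the feature table. This fits a design meant for chromosomal integration rather than episomal maintenance in yeast.

The plasmid carries no gene of interest. Instead, it holds a GFP dropout cassette, derived from another toolkit plasmid, consisting of a superfolder GFP coding sequence followed by the rrnB T1 and T7Te bacterial terminators. The promoter driving GFP is not annotated. In MoClo-style Golden Gate assembly, such a cassette acts as a placeholder: correct insertion of promoter, coding sequence and terminator parts displaces it, so successful assemblies yield non-fluorescent colonies that are easy to tell from the green parental background.

According to the record, this backbone receives transcriptional unit number 1 in designs that will combine two to six transcriptional units into one multigene plasmid, and it carries homology arms for the X2 site in S. cerevisiae. The homology arms, assembly connectors and Type IIS restriction sites are not annotated in the automatically generated feature table, so their positions and extent cannot be given from this record.
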