Addgene plasmid #194405: LT1_63_TU1of2-6_X2homology
Purpose: (Empty Backbone) TU1 backbone (for TU #1 for plasmid with 2-6 TUs) with X2 homology arms for Saccharomyces cerevisiae
Depositing lab: Lisbeth Olsson. Depositing organization: Chalmers University of Technology. Publication: ScEnSor Kit for Saccharomyces cerevisiae Engineering and Biosensor-Driven Investigation of the Intracellular Environment. Torello Pianale L, Olsson L. ACS Synth Biol. 2023 Aug 8. doi: 10.1021/acssynbio.3c00124. PubMed 37552581.
Backbone
  Vector backbone: MoClo YTK
  Vector type: Bacterial Expression, Synthetic Biology
Growth in bacteria
  Bacterial resistance: Ampicillin, 100 μg/mL
  Growth temperature: 37°C
  Growth strain: DH5alpha
  Copy number: High Copy
Gene/Insert
  Gene/Insert name: None
  Mutation: NA
Resource information
  A portion of this plasmid was derived from a plasmid made by: GFP dropout cassette from Addgene plasmid #65154
Terms and licenses: Academic/Nonprofit Terms; Industry Terms: Not Available to Industry
How to cite: LT1_63_TU1of2-6_X2homology was a gift from Lisbeth Olsson (Addgene plasmid # 194405 ; http://n2t.net/addgene:194405 ; RRID:Addgene_194405)
